>Addgene plasmid #163747 | gRNA_CloningVector_tagBFP | addgene full sequence | sequence record 326714 | Addgene NGS Result
AGCGCCCAATACGCAAACCGCCTCTCCCCGCGCGTTGGCCGATTCATTAATGCAGCTGGCACGACAGGTT
TCCCGACTGGAAAGCGGGCAGTGAGCGCAACGCAATTAATGTGAGTTAGCTCACTCATTAGGCACCCCAG
GCTTTACACTTTATGCTTCCGGCTCGTATGTTGTGTGGAATTGTGAGCGGATAACAATTTCACACAGGAA
ACAGCTATGACCATGATTACGCCAAGCTATTTAGGTGACACTATAGAATACTCAAGCTATGCATCAAGCT
TGGTACCGAGCTCGGATCCACTAGTAACGGCCGCCAGTGTGCTGGAATTCGCCCTTTAATGCCAACTTTG
TACAAGAAAGCTGGGTCTAGAAAAAAAGCACCGACTCGGTGCCACTTTTTCAAGTTGATAACGGACTAGC
CTTATTTTAACTTAAGATATATAAAGCCAAGAAATCGAAATACTTTCAAGTTACGGTAAGCATATGATAG
TCCATTTTAAAACATAATTTTAAAACTGCAAACTACCCAAGAAATTATTACTTTCTACGTCACGTATTTT
GTACTAATATCTTTGTGTTTACAGTCAAATTAATTCTAATTATCTCTCTAACAGCCTTGTATCGTATATG
CAAATATGAAGGAATCATGGGAAATAGGCCCTCTTCCTGCCCGACCTTGGTACCGGATCCAGTCGACTGA
ATTGGTTCCTTTAAAGCCTGCTTTTTTGTACAAAGGGCGAATTCTGCAGATATCCATCACACTGGCGGCC
GCTCGAGCATGCATCTAGAGGGCCCAATTCGCCCTATAGTGAGTCGTATTACAATTCACTGGCCGTCGTT
TTACAACGTCGTGACTGGGAAAACCCTGGCGTTACCCAACTTAATCGCCTTGCAGCACATCCCCCTTTCG
CCAGCTGGCGTAATAGCGAAGAGGCCCGCACCGATCGCCCTTCCCAACAGTTGCGCAGCCTATACGTACG
GCAGTTTAAGGTTTACACCTATAAAAGAGAGAGCCGTTATCGTCTGTTTGTGGATGTACAGAGTGATATT
ATTGACACGCCGGGGCGACGGATGGTGATCCCCCTGGCCAGTGCACGTCTGCTGTCAGATAAAGTCTCCC
GTGAACTTTACCCGGTGGTGCATATCGGGGATGAAAGCTGGCGCATGATGACCACCGATATGGCCAGTGT
GCCGGTCTCCGTTATCGGGGAAGAAGTGGCTGATCTCAGCCACCGCGAAAATGACATCAAAAACGCCATT
AACCTGATGTTCTGGGGAATATAAATGTCAGGCATGAGATTATCAAAAAGGATCTTCACCTAGATCCTTT
TCACGTAGAAAGCCAGTCCGCAGAAACGGTGCTGACCCCGGATGAATGTCAGCTACTGGGCTATCTGGAC
AAGGGAAAACGCAAGCGCAAAGAGAAAGCAGGTAGCTTGCAGTGGGCTTACATGGCGATAGCTAGACTGG
GCGGTTTTATGGACAGCAAGCGAACCGGAATTGCCAGCTGGGGCGCCCTCTGGTAAGGTTGGGAAGCCCT
GCAAAGTAAACTGGATGGCTTTCTTGCCGCCAAGGATCTGATGGCGCAGGGGATCAAGCTCTGATCAAGA
GACAGGATGAGGATCGTTTCGCATGATTGAACAAGATGGATTGCACGCAGGTTCTCCGGCCGCTTGGGTG
GAGAGGCTATTCGGCTATGACTGGGCACAACAGACAATCGGCTGCTCTGATGCCGCCGTGTTCCGGCTGT
CAGCGCAGGGGCGCCCGGTTCTTTTTGTCAAGACCGACCTGTCCGGTGCCCTGAATGAACTGCAAGACGA
GGCAGCGCGGCTATCGTGGCTGGCCACGACGGGCGTTCCTTGCGCAGCTGTGCTCGACGTTGTCACTGAA
GCGGGAAGGGACTGGCTGCTATTGGGCGAAGTGCCGGGGCAGGATCTCCTGTCATCTCACCTTGCTCCTG
CCGAGAAAGTATCCATCATGGCTGATGCAATGCGGCGGCTGCATACGCTTGATCCGGCTACCTGCCCATT
CGACCACCAAGCGAAACATCGCATCGAGCGAGCACGTACTCGGATGGAAGCCGGTCTTGTCGATCAGGAT
GATCTGGACGAAGAGCATCAGGGGCTCGCGCCAGCCGAACTGTTCGCCAGGCTCAAGGCGAGCATGCCCG
ACGGCGAGGATCTCGTCGTGACCCATGGCGATGCCTGCTTGCCGAATATCATGGTGGAAAATGGCCGCTT
TTCTGGATTCATCGACTGTGGCCGGCTGGGTGTGGCGGACCGCTATCAGGACATAGCGTTGGCTACCCGT
GATATTGCTGAAGAGCTTGGCGGCGAATGGGCTGACCGCTTCCTCGTGCTTTACGGTATCGCCGCTCCCG
ATTCGCAGCGCATCGCCTTCTATCGCCTTCTTGACGAGTTCTTCTGAATTATTAACGCTTACAATTTCCT
GATGCGGTATTTTCTCCTTACGCATCTGTGCGGTATTTCACACCGCATCAGGTGGCACTTTTCGGGGAAA
TGTGCGCGGAACCCCTATTTGTTTATTTTTCTAAATACATTCAAATATGTATCCGCTCATGACGTTAATA
ACTTACGGTAAATGGCCCGCCTGGCTGACCGCCCAACGACCCCCGCCCATTGACGTCAATAATGACGTAT
GTTCCCATAGTAACGCCAATAGGGACTTTCCATTGACGTCAATGGGTGGAGTATTTACGGTAAACTGCCC
ACTTGGCAGTACATCAAGTGTATCATATGCCAAGTACGCCCCCTATTGACGTCAATGACGGTAAATGGCC
CGCCTGGCATTATGCCCAGTACATGACCTTATGGGACTTTCCTACTTGGCAGTACATCTACGTATTAGTC
ATCGCTATTACCATGGTGATGCGGTTTTGGCAGTACATCAATGGGCGTGGATAGCGGTTTGACTCACGGG
GATTTCCAAGTCTCCACCCCATTGACGTCAATGGGAGTTTGTTTTGGCACCAAAATCAACGGGACTTTCC
AAAATGTCGTAACAACTCCGCCCCATTGACGCAAATGGGCGGTAGGCGTGTACGGTGGGAGGTCTATATA
AGCAGAGCTGGTTTAGTGAACCGTCAGATCCGCTAGCGCCACCATGAGCGAGCTGATTAAGGAGAACATG
CACATGAAGCTGTACATGGAGGGCACCGTGGACAACCATCACTTCAAGTGCACATCCGAGGGCGAAGGCA
AGCCCTACGAGGGCACCCAGACCATGAGAATCAAGGTGGTCGAGGGCGGCCCTCTCCCCTTCGCCTTCGA
CATCCTGGCTACTAGCTTCCTCTACGGCAGCAAGACCTTCATCAACCACACCCAGGGCATCCCCGACTTC
TTCAAGCAGTCCTTCCCTGAGGGCTTCACATGGGAGAGAGTCACCACATACGAAGACGGGGGCGTGCTGA
CCGCTACCCAGGACACCAGCCTCCAGGACGGCTGCCTCATCTACAACGTCAAGATCAGAGGGGTGAACTT
CACATCCAACGGCCCTGTGATGCAGAAGAAAACACTCGGCTGGGAGGCCTTCACCGAGACGCTGTACCCC
GCTGACGGCGGCCTGGAAGGCAGAAACGACATGGCCCTGAAGCTCGTGGGCGGGAGCCATCTGATCGCAA
ACATCAAGACCACATATAGATCCAAGAAACCCGCTAAGAACCTCAAGATGCCTGGCGTCTACTATGTGGA
CTACAGACTGGAAAGAATCAAGGAGGCCAACAACGAGACCTACGTCGAGCAGCACGAGGTGGCAGTGGCC
AGATACTGCGACCTCCCTAGCAAACTGGGGCACAAGCTTAATTAGGCGGCCGCGACTCTAGATCATAATC
AGCCATACCACATTTGTAGAGGTTTTACTTGCTTTAAAAAACCTCCCACACCTCCCCCTGAACCTGAAAC
ATAAAATGAATGCAATTGTTGTTGTTAACTTGTTTATTGCAGCTTATAATGGTTACAAATAAAGCAATAG
CATCACAAATTTCACAAATAAAGCATTTTTTTCACTGCATTCTAGTTGTGGTTTGTCCAAACTCATCAAT
GTATCTTATCATGACCAAAATCCCTTAACGTGAGTTTTCGTTCCACTGAGCGTCAGACCCCGTAGAAAAG
ATCAAAGGATCTTCTTGAGATCCTTTTTTTCTGCGCGTAATCTGCTGCTTGCAAACAAAAAAACCACCGC
TACCAGCGGTGGTTTGTTTGCCGGATCAAGAGCTACCAACTCTTTTTCCGAAGGTAACTGGCTTCAGCAG
AGCGCAGATACCAAATACTGTTCTTCTAGTGTAGCCGTAGTTAGGCCACCACTTCAAGAACTCTGTAGCA
CCGCCTACATACCTCGCTCTGCTAATCCTGTTACCAGTGGCTGCTGCCAGTGGCGATAAGTCGTGTCTTA
CCGGGTTGGACTCAAGACGATAGTTACCGGATAAGGCGCAGCGGTCGGGCTGAACGGGGGGTTCGTGCAC
ACAGCCCAGCTTGGAGCGAACGACCTACACCGAACTGAGATACCTACAGCGTGAGCTATGAGAAAGCGCC
ACGCTTCCCGAAGGGAGAAAGGCGGACAGGTATCCGGTAAGCGGCAGGGTCGGAACAGGAGAGCGCACGA
GGGAGCTTCCAGGGGGAAACGCCTGGTATCTTTATAGTCCTGTCGGGTTTCGCCACCTCTGACTTGAGCG
TCGATTTTTGTGATGCTCGTCAGGGGGGCGGAGCCTATGGAAAAACGCCAGCAACGCGGCCTTTTTACGG
TTCCTGGCCTTTTGCTGGCCTTTTGCTCACATGTTCTTTCCTGCGTTATCCCCTGATTCTGTGGATAACC
GTATTACCGCCTTTGAGTGAGCTGATACCGCTCGCCGCAGCCGAACGACCGAGCGCAGCGAGTCAGTGAG
CGAGGAAGCGGAAG
Features (pLannotate 1.2.2; 22 found; start..end, strand, type, name):
      2..94      +  CDS            lacI (fragment): lac repressor; lacI; The lac repressor binds to the lac operator to inhibit transcription in E. coli. This inhibition can be relieved by adding lactose or isopropyl-β-D-thiogalactopyranoside (IPTG).
    107..128     +  protein_bind   CAP binding site: CAP binding activates transcription in the presence of cAMP. E. coli catabolite activator protein
    143..173     +  promoter       lac promoter: promoter for the E. coli lac operon
    181..197     +  protein_bind   lac operator: The lac repressor binds to the lac operator to inhibit transcription in E. coli. This inhibition can be relieved by adding lactose or isopropyl-β-D-thiogalactopyranoside (IPTG). lac repressor encoded by lacI
    239..257     +  promoter       SP6 promoter: promoter for bacteriophage SP6 RNA polymerase
    345..366     +  protein_bind   attB2 (fragment): mutant version of attB; recombination site for the Gateway® BP reaction BP Clonase™
    378..433     -  misc_RNA       gRNA scaffold (fragment): guide RNA scaffold for the Streptococcus pyogenes CRISPR/Cas9 system
    434..663     -  promoter       U6 promoter: RNA polymerase III promoter for human U6 snRNA
    715..734     -  protein_bind   attB1 (fragment): mutant version of attB; recombination site for the Gateway® BP reaction BP Clonase™
    803..821     -  promoter       T7 promoter: promoter for bacteriophage T7 RNA polymerase
    824..971     +  CDS            lacZα (fragment): LacZα fragment of β-galactosidase; lacZ fragment
    981..1284    +  CDS            ccdB (fragment): CcdB, a bacterial toxin that poisons DNA gyrase; ccdB; Plasmids containing the ccdB gene cannot be propagated in standard E. coli strains.
   1332..1601    +  CDS            tnpA (fragment): TN5P_ECOLX - Also known as tnp. Experimental evidence at protein level: Swiss-Prot protein existence level 1. Mediates transposition of transposon Tn5 by a 'cut and paste' mechanism. First, the monomeric transposase binds the 19 bp inverted DNA repeats flanking the transposon. Then, dimerization of the DNA- bound transposase creates a synaptic DNA complex. After nicking of the first DNA strand, excision of the transposon proceeds through a series of intermediates. The transposase then mediates the insertion of the transposon at a new site by strand transfer. The activity of the wild- type tran
   1633..2427    +  CDS            NeoR/KanR: aminoglycoside phosphotransferase from Tn5; aph(3')-II (or nptII); confers resistance to neomycin, kanamycin, and G418 (Geneticin®)
   2448..2498    -  misc_feature   bom (fragment): basis of mobility region from pBR322
   2525..2582    +  promoter       AmpR promoter (fragment): bla
   2588..2885    +  enhancer       CMV enhancer: human cytomegalovirus immediate early enhancer
   2886..3089    +  promoter       CMV promoter: human cytomegalovirus (CMV) immediate early promoter
   3124..3822    +  CDS            TagBFP: TagBFP is a basic (constitutively fluorescent) blue fluorescent protein published in 2008, derived from Entacmaea quadricolor. It is reported to be a very rapidly-maturing monomer with very low acid sensitivity.
   3841..3924    +  CDS            large T antigen (fragment): large T antigen from SV40 (simian virus 40)
   3947..4068    +  polyA_signal   SV40 poly(A) signal: SV40 polyadenylation signal
   4145..4733    +  rep_origin     ori: high-copy-number ColE1/pMB1/pBR322/pUC origin of replication
