[The description below was written by a language model from this plasmid's Addgene catalogue record and pLannotate feature annotations shown in this document.]
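Description:
gRNA_CloningVector_tagBFP is an empty mammalian CRISPR guide RNA cloning vector of roughly 4.9 kb, derived from the gRNA_Cloning Vector backbone by inserting a CMV-tagBFP expression cassette at a BspHI site. It is maintained in E. coli from a high-copy ColE1/pUC-type origin and selected with kanamycin through the Tn5 aminoglycoside phosphotransferase gene (NeoR/KanR). The annotation also picks up remnants of the parental cloning plasmid: fragments of lacI, lacZα, ccdB and a Tn5 transposase, a lac promoter/operator, SP6 and T7 promoters, and partial attB1 and attB2 Gateway sites flanking the guide cassette. These appear to be backbone leftovers rather than functional parts of the design.

The working payload has two units. On the reverse strand, a human U6 RNA polymerase III promoter sits directly upstream of a Streptococcus pyogenes Cas9 gRNA scaffold, which is annotated only as a fragment. No targeting spacer is present, and the user's guide sequence is introduced by Gibson assembly, the recorded cloning method. Separately, the CMV immediate early enhancer and promoter drive TagBFP, a monomeric, rapidly maturing blue fluorescent protein, with transcripts terminated by an SV40 polyadenylation signal. A short SV40 large T antigen fragment is annotated just after the TagBFP coding sequence, but the record does not explain its role.

No Cas9 is encoded, so the nuclease or a dCas9 effector must be supplied from another source. The plasmid is intended for transient transfection of mammalian cells. TagBFP fluorescence (402 nm excitation, 457 nm emission) marks cells that took up the guide plasmid, so they can be enriched by FACS.
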