Addgene plasmid #163747: gRNA_CloningVector_tagBFP
Purpose: (Empty Backbone) Empty gRNA cloning vector, contains a tagBFP fluorescent marker for FACS sorting after transfection.
Depositing lab: Jennifer Mitchell. Depositing organization: University of Toronto. Publication: Epigenetic reprogramming of a distal developmental enhancer cluster drives SOX2 overexpression in breast and lung adenocarcinoma. Abatti LE, Lado-Fernandez P, Huynh L, Collado M, Hoffman MM, Mitchell JA. Nucleic Acids Res. 2023 Sep 22:gkad734. doi: 10.1093/nar/gkad734. PubMed 37738673.
Backbone
  Vector backbone: gRNA_Cloning Vector
  Backbone size (bp): 4916
  Modifications to backbone: Inserted CMV-tagBFP expression cassette into the BsphI cutsite.
  Vector type: Mammalian Expression, CRISPR
Growth in bacteria
  Bacterial resistance: Kanamycin, 50 μg/mL
  Growth temperature: 37°C
  Growth strain: DH5alpha
  Copy number: High Copy
Gene/Insert
  Cloning method: Gibson Cloning
  Sequencing primers: 5′ ggtggcacttttcggggaa; 3′ tgacgctcagtggaacgaaa
Terms and licenses: Academic/Nonprofit Terms; Industry Terms: Not Available to Industry
Depositor comments: gRNA_Cloning Vector (Addgene Plasmid #41824) was modified to insert a CMV-tagBFP expression cassette into the BsphI cutsite in order to express a fluorescent marker (402nm/457nm) for FACS sorting after mammalian cell transfection.
How to cite: gRNA_CloningVector_tagBFP was a gift from Jennifer Mitchell (Addgene plasmid # 163747 ; http://n2t.net/addgene:163747 ; RRID:Addgene_163747)
